>Addgene plasmid #104150 | PAJ408 | addgene full sequence | sequence record 200407 | Addgene NGS Result
GTTCAGCTACTGACAGCTTGATTCTAGCTGATCGTGGACCGGAAGGTGAGCCAGTGAGTTGATTGCAGTC
CAGTTACGCTGGAGTCTGAGGCTCGTCCTGAATGATATGCGACCGCCGGAGGGTTGCGTTTGAGACGGGC
GACAGATCGACACTGCTCGATCCGCTCGCACCGAATTCTCCCTATCAGTGATAGAGATTGACATCCCTAT
CAGTGATAGAGATACTGAGCACATGGTAAGCGAACTGATCAAGGAGAATATGCATATGAAACTGTACATG
GAAGGTACGGTAAATAACCACCACTTCAAGTGCACCTCCGAGGGCGAAGGTAAACCGTATGAGGGTACTC
AGACCATGCGTATCAAAGCAGTGGAAGGCGGCCCTCTGCCGTTTGCATTCGACATCCTGGCGACGTCCTT
CATGTACGGCAGCAAAACTTTCATTAACCATACCCAGGGTATTCCGGACTTCTTCAAACAATCTTTCCCG
GAAGGCTTTACCTGGGAACGTGTGACTACTTACGAAGATGGTGGCGTACTGACCGCCACTCAAGATACCA
GCCTGCAGGACGGTTGTCTGATCTACAACGTAAAAATCCGTGGTGTTAATTTCCCGTCCAACGGCCCGGT
AATGCAGAAGAAAACTCTGGGCTGGGAAGCGTCCACTGAAACGCTGTACCCGGCTGACGGTGGTCTGGAA
GGCCGCGCGGATATGGCACTGAAACTGGTTGGTGGCGGCCACCTGATCTGCAACCTGAAGACTACCTACC
GTTCTAAAAAGCCTGCTAAGAACCTGAAGATGCCTGGCGTCTATTACGTTGATCGTCGTCTGGAACGTAT
CAAAGAGGCAGACAAAGAAACCTACGTTGAACAGCATGAAGTCGCGGTTGCACGCTACTGCGATCTGCCT
TCTAAGCTGGGTCACCGTTAATAAATCCTTAGCGAAAGCTAAGGATTTTTTTTCTGCAGGGATCGACGAG
AGCAGCGCGACTGGATCAGTTCTGGACGAGCGAGCTGTCGTCCGACCCGTGATCTTACGGCATTATACGT
ATGATCGGGGGTGGTGCGTAACGGCAAAAGCACCGCCGGACATCAGCGCTAGCGGAGTGTATACTGGCTT
ACTATGTTGGCACTGATGAGGGTGTCAGTGAAGTGCTTCATGTGGCAGGAGAAAAAAGGCTGCACCGGTG
CGTCAGCAGAATATGTGATACAGGATATATTCCGCTTCCTCGCTCACTGACTCGCTACGCTCGGTCGTTC
GACTGCGGCGAGCGGAAATGGCTTACGAACGGGGCGGAGATTTCCTGGAAGATGCCAGGAAGATACTTAA
CAGGGAAGTGAGAGGGCCGCGGCAAAGCCGTTTTTCCATAGGCTCCGCCCCCCTGACAAGCATCACGAAA
TCTGACGCTCAAATCAGTGGTGGCGAAACCCGACAGGACTATAAAGATACCAGGCGTTTCCCCCTGGCGG
CTCCCTCGTGCGCTCTCCTGTTCCTGCCTTTCGGTTTACCGGTGTCATTCCGCTGTTATGGCCGCGTTTG
TCTCATTCCACGCCTGACACTCAGTTCCGGGTAGGCAGTTCGCTCCAAGCTGGACTGTATGCACGAACCC
CCCGTTCAGTCCGACCGCTGCGCCTTATCCGGTAACTATCGTCTTGAGTCCAACCCGGAAAGACATGCAA
AAGCACCACTGGCAGCAGCCACTGGTAATTGATTTAGAGGAGTTAGTCTTGAAGTCATGCGCCGGTTAAG
GCTAAACTGAAAGGACAAGTTTTGGTGACTGCGCTCCTCCAAGCCAGTTACCTCGGTTCAAAGAGTTGGT
AGCTCAGAGAACCTTCGAAAAACCGCCCTGCAAGGCGGTTTTTTCGTTTTCAGAGCAAGAGATTACGCGC
AGACCAAAACGATCTCAAGAAGATCATCTTATTAATCAGATAAAATATTTCTAGATTTCAGTGCAATTTA
TCTCTTCAAATGTAGCACCTGAAGTCAGCCCCATACGATATAAGTTGTAATTCTAATGTTTGACAGCTTA
TCATCGATAAGCTTTAATGCGGTAGTTTATCACAGTTAAATTGCTAACGCAGTCAGGCACCGTGTATGAA
ATCTAACAATGCGCTCATCGTCATCCTCGGCACCGTCACCCTGGATGCTGTAGGCATAGGCTTGGTTATG
CCGGTACTGCCGGGCCTCTTGCGGGATTACGAAATCATCCTGTGGAGCTTAGTAGGTTTAGCAAGATGGC
AGCGCCTAAATGTAGAATGATAAAAGGATTAAGAGATTAATTTCCCTAAAAATGATAAAACAAGCGTTTT
GAAAGCGCTTGTTTTTTTGGTTTGCAGTCAGAGTAGAATAGAAGTATCAAAAAAAGCACCGACTCGGTGC
CACTTTTTCAAGTTGATAACGGACTAGCCTTATTTTAACTTGCTATGCTGTTTTGAATGGTTCCAACAAG
ATTATTTTATAACTTTTATAACAAATAATCAAGGAGAAATTCAAAGAAATTTATCAGCCATAAAACAATA
CTTAATACTATAGAATGATAACAAAATAAACTACTTTTTAAAAGAATTTTGTGTTATAATCTATTTATTA
TTAAGTATTGGGTAATATTTTTTGAAGAGATATTTTGAAAAAGAAAAATTAAAGCATATTAAACTAATTT
CGGAGGTCATTAAAACTATTATTGAAATCATCAAACTCATTATGGATTTAATTTAAACTTTTTATTTTAG
GAGGCAAAAATGGATAAGAAATACTCAATAGGCTTAGCTATCGGCACAAATAGCGTCGGATGGGCGGTGA
TCACTGATGAATATAAGGTTCCGTCTAAAAAGTTCAAGGTTCTGGGAAATACAGACCGCCACAGTATCAA
AAAAAATCTTATAGGGGCTCTTTTATTTGACAGTGGAGAGACAGCGGAAGCGACTCGTCTCAAACGGACA
GCTCGTAGAAGGTATACACGTCGGAAGAATCGTATTTGTTATCTACAGGAGATTTTTTCAAATGAGATGG
CGAAAGTAGATGATAGTTTCTTTCATCGACTTGAAGAGTCTTTTTTGGTGGAAGAAGACAAGAAGCATGA
ACGTCATCCTATTTTTGGAAATATAGTAGATGAAGTTGCTTATCATGAGAAATATCCAACTATCTATCAT
CTGCGAAAAAAATTGGTAGATTCTACTGATAAAGCGGATTTGCGCTTAATCTATTTGGCCTTAGCGCATA
TGATTAAGTTTCGTGGTCATTTTTTGATTGAGGGAGATTTAAATCCTGATAATAGTGATGTGGACAAACT
ATTTATCCAGTTGGTACAAACCTACAATCAATTATTTGAAGAAAACCCTATTAACGCAAGTGGAGTAGAT
GCTAAAGCGATTCTTTCTGCACGATTGAGTAAATCAAGACGATTAGAAAATCTCATTGCTCAGCTCCCCG
GTGAGAAGAAAAATGGCTTATTTGGGAATCTCATTGCTTTGTCATTGGGTTTGACCCCTAATTTTAAATC
AAATTTTGATTTGGCAGAAGATGCTAAATTACAGCTTTCAAAAGATACTTACGATGATGATTTAGATAAT
TTATTGGCGCAAATTGGAGATCAATATGCTGATTTGTTTTTGGCAGCTAAGAATTTATCAGATGCTATTT
TACTTTCAGATATCCTAAGAGTAAATACTGAAATAACTAAGGCTCCCCTATCAGCTTCAATGATTAAACG
CTACGATGAACATCATCAAGACTTGACTCTTTTAAAAGCTTTAGTTCGACAACAACTTCCAGAAAAGTAT
AAAGAAATCTTTTTTGATCAATCAAAAAACGGATATGCAGGTTATATTGATGGGGGAGCTAGCCAAGAAG
AATTTTATAAATTTATCAAACCAATTTTAGAAAAAATGGATGGTACTGAGGAATTATTGGTGAAACTAAA
TCGTGAAGATTTGCTGCGCAAGCAACGGACCTTTGACAACGGCTCTATTCCCCATCAAATTCACTTGGGT
GAGCTGCATGCTATTTTGAGAAGACAAGAAGACTTTTATCCATTTTTAAAAGACAATCGTGAGAAGATTG
AAAAAATCTTGACTTTTCGAATTCCTTATTATGTTGGTCCATTGGCGCGTGGCAATAGTCGTTTTGCATG
GATGACTCGGAAGTCTGAAGAAACAATTACCCCATGGAATTTTGAAGAAGTTGTCGATAAAGGTGCTTCA
GCTCAATCATTTATTGAACGCATGACAAACTTTGATAAAAATCTTCCAAATGAAAAAGTACTACCAAAAC
ATAGTTTGCTTTATGAGTATTTTACGGTTTATAACGAATTGACAAAGGTCAAATATGTTACTGAAGGAAT
GCGAAAACCAGCATTTCTTTCAGGTGAACAGAAGAAAGCCATTGTTGATTTACTCTTCAAAACAAATCGA
AAAGTAACCGTTAAGCAATTAAAAGAAGATTATTTCAAAAAAATAGAATGTTTTGATAGTGTTGAAATTT
CAGGAGTTGAAGATAGATTTAATGCTTCATTAGGTACCTACCATGATTTGCTAAAAATTATTAAAGATAA
AGATTTTTTGGATAATGAAGAAAATGAAGATATCTTAGAGGATATTGTTTTAACATTGACCTTATTTGAA
GATAGGGAGATGATTGAGGAAAGACTTAAAACATATGCTCACCTCTTTGATGATAAGGTGATGAAACAGC
TTAAACGTCGCCGTTATACTGGTTGGGGACGTTTGTCTCGAAAATTGATTAATGGTATTAGGGATAAGCA
ATCTGGCAAAACAATATTAGATTTTTTGAAATCAGATGGTTTTGCCAATCGCAATTTTATGCAGCTGATC
CATGATGATAGTTTGACATTTAAAGAAGACATTCAAAAAGCACAAGTGTCTGGACAAGGCGATAGTTTAC
ATGAACATATTGCAAATTTAGCTGGTAGCCCTGCTATTAAAAAAGGTATTTTACAGACTGTAAAAGTTGT
TGATGAATTGGTCAAAGTAATGGGGCGGCATAAGCCAGAAAATATCGTTATTGAAATGGCACGTGAAAAT
CAGACAACTCAAAAGGGCCAGAAAAATTCGCGAGAGCGTATGAAACGAATCGAAGAAGGTATCAAAGAAT
TAGGAAGTCAGATTCTTAAAGAGCATCCTGTTGAAAATACTCAATTGCAAAATGAAAAGCTCTATCTCTA
TTATCTCCAAAATGGAAGAGACATGTATGTGGACCAAGAATTAGATATTAATCGTTTAAGTGATTATGAT
GTCGATGCCATTGTTCCACAAAGTTTCCTTAAAGACGATTCAATAGACAATAAGGTCTTAACGCGTTCTG
ATAAAAATCGTGGTAAATCGGATAACGTTCCAAGTGAAGAAGTAGTCAAAAAGATGAAAAACTATTGGAG
ACAACTTCTAAACGCCAAGTTAATCACTCAACGTAAGTTTGATAATTTAACGAAAGCTGAACGTGGAGGT
TTGAGTGAACTTGATAAAGCTGGTTTTATCAAACGCCAATTGGTTGAAACTCGCCAAATCACTAAGCATG
TGGCACAAATTTTGGATAGTCGCATGAATACTAAATACGATGAAAATGATAAACTTATTCGAGAGGTTAA
AGTGATTACCTTAAAATCTAAATTAGTTTCTGACTTCCGAAAAGATTTCCAATTCTATAAAGTACGTGAG
ATTAACAATTACCATCATGCCCATGATGCGTATCTAAATGCCGTCGTTGGAACTGCTTTGATTAAGAAAT
ATCCAAAACTTGAATCGGAGTTTGTCTATGGTGATTATAAAGTTTATGATGTTCGTAAAATGATTGCTAA
GTCTGAGCAAGAAATAGGCAAAGCAACCGCAAAATATTTCTTTTACTCTAATATCATGAACTTCTTCAAA
ACAGAAATTACACTTGCAAATGGAGAGATTCGCAAACGCCCTCTAATCGAAACTAATGGGGAAACTGGAG
AAATTGTCTGGGATAAAGGGCGAGATTTTGCCACAGTGCGCAAAGTATTGTCCATGCCCCAAGTCAATAT
TGTCAAGAAAACAGAAGTACAGACAGGCGGATTCTCCAAGGAGTCAATTTTACCAAAAAGAAATTCGGAC
AAGCTTATTGCTCGTAAAAAAGACTGGGATCCAAAAAAATATGGTGGTTTTGATAGTCCAACGGTAGCTT
ATTCAGTCCTAGTGGTTGCTAAGGTGGAAAAAGGGAAATCGAAGAAGTTAAAATCCGTTAAAGAGTTACT
AGGGATCACAATTATGGAAAGAAGTTCCTTTGAAAAAAATCCGATTGACTTTTTAGAAGCTAAAGGATAT
AAGGAAGTTAAAAAAGACTTAATCATTAAACTACCTAAATATAGTCTTTTTGAGTTAGAAAACGGTCGTA
AACGGATGCTGGCTAGTGCCGGAGAATTACAAAAAGGAAATGAGCTGGCTCTGCCAAGCAAATATGTGAA
TTTTTTATATTTAGCTAGTCATTATGAAAAGTTGAAGGGTAGTCCAGAAGATAACGAACAAAAACAATTG
TTTGTGGAGCAGCATAAGCATTATTTAGATGAGATTATTGAGCAAATCAGTGAATTTTCTAAGCGTGTTA
TTTTAGCAGATGCCAATTTAGATAAAGTTCTTAGTGCATATAACAAACATAGAGACAAACCAATACGTGA
ACAAGCAGAAAATATTATTCATTTATTTACGTTGACGAATCTTGGAGCTCCCGCTGCTTTTAAATATTTT
GATACAACAATTGATCGTAAACGATATACGTCTACAAAAGAAGTTTTAGATGCCACTCTTATCCATCAAT
CCATCACTGGTCTTTATGAAACACGCATTGATTTGAGTCAGCTAGGAGGTGACTGAAGTATATTTTAGAT
GAAGATTATTTCTTAATAACTAAAAATATGGTATAATACTCTTAATAAATGCAGTAATACAGGGGCTTTT
CAAGACTGAAGTCTAGCTGAGACAAATAGTGCGATTACGAAATTTTTTAGACAAAAATAGTCTACGAGGT
TTTAGAGCTATGCTGTTTTGAATGGTCCCAAAACTGAGACCAGTCTCGGAAGCTCAAAGGTCTCGTTTTA
GAGCTATGCTGTTTTGAATGGTCCCAAAACTTCAGCACACTGAGACTTGTTGAGTTCCATGTTTTAGAGC
TATGCTGTTTTGAATGGACTCCATTCAACATTGCCGATGATAACTTGAGAAAGAGGGTTAATACCAGCAG
TCGGATACCTTCCTATTCTTTCTGTTAAAGCGTTTTCATGTTATAATAGGCAAAAGAAGAGTAGTGTGAT
CGTCCATTCCGACAGCATCGCCAGTCACTATGGCGTGCTGCTAGCGCTATATGCGTTGATGCAATTTCTA
TGCGCACCCGTTCTCGGAGCACTGTCCGACCGCTTTGGCCGCCGCCCAGTCCTGCTCGCTTCGCTACTTG
GAGCCACTATCGACTACGCGATCATGGCGACCACACCCGTCCTGTGGATCCTCTACGCCGGACGCATCGT
GGCCGGCATCACCGGCGCCACAGGTGCGGTTGCTGGCGCCTATATCGCCGACATCACCGATGGGGAAGAT
CGGGCTCGCCACTTCGGGCTCATGAGCGCTTGTTTCGGCGTGGGTATGGTGGCAGGCCCCGTGGCCGGGG
GACTGTTGGGCGCCATCTCCTTGCATGCACCATTCCTTGCGGCGGCGGTGCTCAACGGCCTCAACCTACT
ACTGGGCTGCTTCCTAATGCAGGAGTCGCATAAGGGAGAGCGTCGACCGATGCCCTTGAGAGCCTTCAAC
CCAGTCAGCTCCTTCCGGTGGGCGCGGGGCATGACTATCGTCGCCGCACTTATGACTGTCTTCTTTATCA
TGCAACTCGTAGGACAGGTGCCGGCAGCGCTCTGGGTCATTTTCGGCGAGGACCGCTTTCGCTGGAGCGC
GACGATGATCGGCCTGTCGCTTGCGGTATTCGGAATCTTGCACGCCCTCGCTCAAGCCTTCGTCACTGGT
CCCGCCACCAAACGTTTCGGCGAGAAGCAGGCCATTATCGCCGGCATGGCGGCCGACGCGCTGGGCTACG
TCTTGCTGGCGTTCGCGACGCGAGGCTGGATGGCCTTCCCCATTATGATTCTTCTCGCTTCCGGCGGCAT
CGGGATGCCCGCGTTGCAGGCCATGCTGTCCAGGCAGGTAGATGACGACCATCAGGGACAGCTTCAAGGA
TCGCTCGCGGCTCTTACCAGCCTAACTTCGATCATTGGACCGCTGATCGTCACGGCGATTTATGCCGCCT
CGGCGAGCACATGGAACGGGTTGGCATGGATTGTAGGCGCCGCCCTATACCTTGTCTGCCTCCCCGCGTT
GCGTCGCGGTGCATGGAGCCGGGCCACCTCGACCTGAATGGAAGCCGGCGGCACCTCGCTAACGGATTCA
CCACTCCAAGAATTGGAGCCAATCAATTCTTGCGGAGAACTGTGAATGCGCAAACCAACCCTTGGCAGAA
CATATCCATCGCGTCCGCCATCTCCAGCAGCCGCACGCGGCGCATCTCGGGCAGCGTTGGGTCCTGGCCA
CGGGTGCGCATGATCGTGCTCCTGTCGTTGAGGACCCGGCTAGGCTGGCGGGGTTGCCTTACTGGTTAGC
AGAATGAATCACCGATACGCGAGCGAACGTGAAGCGACTGCTGCTGCAAAACGTCTGCGACCTGAGCAAC
AACATGAATGGTCTTCGGTTTCCGTGTTTCGTAAAGTCTGGAAACGCGGAAGTCCCCTACGTGCTGCTGA
AGTTGCCCGCAACAGAGAGTGGAACCAACCGGTGATACCACGATACTATGACTGAGAGTCAACGCCATGA
GCGGCCTCATTTCTTATTCTGAGTTACAACAGTCCGCACCGCTGCCGGTAGCTCCTTCCGGTGGGCGCGG
GGCATGACTATCGTCGCCGCACTTATGACTGTCTTCTTTATCATGCAACTCGTAGGACAGGTGCCGGCAG
CGCCCAACAGTCCCCCGGCCACGGGGCCTGCCACCATACCCACGCCGAAACAAGCGCCCTGCACCATTAT
GTTCCGGATCTGCATCGCAGGATGCTGCTGGCTACCCTGTGGAACACCTACATCTGTATTAACGAAGCGC
TAACCGTTTTTATCAGGCTCTGGGAGGCAGAATAAATGATCATATCGTCAATTATTACCTCCACGGGGAG
AGCCTGAGCAAACTGGCCTCAGGCATTTGAGAAGCACACGGTCACACTGCTTCCGGTAGTCAATAAACCG
GTAAACCAGCAATAGACATAAGCGGCTATTTAACGACCCTGCCCTGAACCGACGACCGGGTCGAATTTGC
TTTCGAATTTCTGCCATTCATCCGCTTATTATCACTTATTCAGGCGTAGCAACCAGGCGTTTAAGGGCAC
CAATAACTGCCTTAAAAAAATTACGCCCCGCCCTGCCACTCATCGCAGTACTGTTGTAATTCATTAAGCA
TTCTGCCGACATGGAAGCCATCACAAACGGCATGATGAACCTGAATCGCCAGCGGCATCAGCACCTTGTC
GCCTTGCGTATAATATTTGCCCATGGTGAAAACGGGGGCGAAGAAGTTGTCCATATTGGCCACGTTTAAA
TCAAAACTGGTGAAACTCACCCAGGGATTGGCTGAGACGAAAAACATATTCTCAATAAACCCTTTAGGGA
AATAGGCCAGGTTTTCACCGTAACACGCCACATCTTGCGAATATATGTGTAGAAACTGCCGGAAATCGTC
GTGGTATTCACTCCAGAGCGATGAAAACGTTTCAGTTTGCTCATGGAAAACGGTGTAACAAGGGTGAACA
CTATCCCATATCACCAGCTCACCGTCTTTCATTGCCATACGGAATTCCGGATGAGCATTCATCAGGCGGG
CAAGAATGTGAATAAAGGCCGGATAAAACTTGTGCTTATTTTTCTTTACGGTCTTTAAAAAGGCCGTAAT
ATCCAGCTGAACGGTCTGGTTATAGGTACATTGAGCAACTGACTGAAATGCCTCAAAATGTTCTTTACGA
TGCCATTGGGATATATCAACGGTGGTATATCCAGTGATTTTTTTCTCCATTTTAGCTTCCTTAGCTCCTG
AAAATCTCGATAACTCAAAAAATACGCCCGGTAGTGATCTTATTTCATTATGGTGAAAGTTGGAACCTCT
TACGTGCCGATCAACGTCTCATTTTCGCCAAAAGTTGGCCCGGGGCTTCCCGGTATCAACAGGGACACCA
GGATTTATTTATTCTGCGAAGTGATCTTCCGTCACAGGTATTTATTCGGCGCAAAGTGCGTCGGGTGATG
CTGCCAACTTACTGATTTAGTGTATGATGGTGTTTTTGAGGTGCTCCAGTGGCTTCTGTTTCTATCAGCT
GTCCCTCCT
Features (pLannotate 1.2.2; 23 found; start..end, strand, type, name):
    179..234     +  promoter       PLtetO-1 promoter (fragment): modified phage lambda PL promoter with tet operator sites (Lutz and Bujard, 1997)
    233..928     +  CDS            mKate2: mKate2 is a basic (constitutively fluorescent) red fluorescent protein published in 2009, derived from Entacmaea quadricolor. It is reported to be a rapidly-maturing monomer with moderate acid sensitivity.
    935..963     +  terminator     bacterial terminator (fragment): putative bacterial transcription terminator
   1058..1101    +  mobile_element IS1 (fragment): prokaryotic transposable element IS1
   1095..1121    +  misc_feature   bom (fragment): basis of mobility region from pBR322
   1220..1275    -  rep_origin     RSF ori (fragment): Plasmids containing the RSF 1030 origin of replication can be propagated in E. coli cells that contain additional plasmids with compatible origins.
   1363..1908    -  rep_origin     p15A ori: Plasmids containing the medium-copy-number p15A origin of replication can be propagated in E. coli cells that contain a second plasmid with the ColE1 origin.
   2020..2048    +  promoter       tet promoter: E. coli promoter for tetracycline efflux protein gene
   2096..2197    +  CDS            TcR (fragment): tetracycline efflux protein; tet; confers resistance to tetracycline
   2366..2444    -  misc_RNA       tracrRNA: trans-activating CRISPR RNA for the Streptococcus pyogenes CRISPR/Cas9 system
   2740..6846    +  CDS            dCas9: catalytically dead mutant of the Cas9 endonuclease from the Streptococcus pyogenes Type II CRISPR/Cas system RNA-guided DNA-binding protein that lacks endonuclease activity due to the D10A mutation in the RuvC catalytic domain and the H840A mutation in the HNH catalytic domain
   6867..6998    +  misc_feature   crRNA leader: crRNA leader sequence for the Streptococcus pyogenes CRISPR/Cas system
   6999..7034    +  repeat_region  DR: direct repeat for the Streptococcus pyogenes CRISPR/Cas system
   7065..7100    +  repeat_region  DR: direct repeat for the Streptococcus pyogenes CRISPR/Cas system
   7131..7157    +  repeat_region  DR (fragment): direct repeat for the Streptococcus pyogenes CRISPR/Cas system
   7279..8367    +  CDS            TcR (fragment): tetracycline efflux protein; tet; confers resistance to tetracycline
   8609..8734    -  CDS            YPB1_ECOLX (fragment): Protein predicted: Swiss-Prot protein existence level 4. From Escherichia coli.
   8870..8963    +  CDS            TcR (fragment): tetracycline efflux protein; tet; confers resistance to tetracycline
   8960..9017    -  CDS            TcR (fragment): tetracycline efflux protein; tet; confers resistance to tetracycline
   9004..9102    +  CDS            YPB2_ECOLX (fragment): Protein predicted: Swiss-Prot protein existence level 4. From Escherichia coli.
   9401..10060   -  CDS            CmR: chloramphenicol acetyltransferase; cat; confers resistance to chloramphenicol
  10061..10163   -  promoter       cat promoter: promoter of the E. coli cat gene encoding chloramphenicol acetyltransferase
  10284..14      +  mobile_element IS1 (fragment) (across the origin): prokaryotic transposable element IS1
