[The description below was written by a language model from this plasmid's Addgene catalogue record and pLannotate feature annotations shown in this document.]
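Description:
PAJ408 is a bacterial CRISPR expression plasmid built on a p15A-origin backbone and selected with chloramphenicol through a cat gene driven by its own promoter. The catalogue lists it as high copy, although the p15A origin is generally regarded as medium copy and is compatible with ColE1-type plasmids, which allows it to be co-maintained with a second plasmid. The catalogue gives a backbone size of 9,550 bp, while the sequenced record is 10,369 nt. The feature table also shows several broken pieces of the tetracycline efflux gene, its promoter, IS1 fragments and a bom remnant. These look like relics of a pACYC184-like parent in which the tetracycline marker was interrupted by inserted elements, so tetracycline resistance should not be assumed.

The plasmid carries two functional modules. The first is the Streptococcus pyogenes CRISPR machinery: a catalytically dead Cas9 (D10A and H840A), which binds DNA under RNA guidance without cutting, together with the tracrRNA and a crRNA leader followed by a direct-repeat array. The record does not state the promoter driving dCas9 or the identity of any spacers. The second module is a PLtetO-1 promoter, a lambda PL derivative with tet operator sites that is repressible by TetR, placed directly upstream of the full mKate2 red fluorescent protein coding sequence and followed by a short terminator. According to the stated purpose, this transcript lacks a ribosome binding site, so full-length mKate2 mRNA is produced but should not be efficiently translated. The plasmid therefore supplies a defined RNA species alongside dCas9. This fits the associated work on RNA-interacting guide RNAs for genetic sensing, in which such a transcript could serve as a trigger or target RNA, though the record does not spell out that role.
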