Addgene plasmid #104150: PAJ408
Purpose: (Empty Backbone) dCas9 plasmid expressing full length mKate2 mRNA without RBS
Depositing lab: Alfonso Jaramillo. Depositing organization: University of Warwick. Publication: Engineered RNA-Interacting CRISPR Guide RNAs for Genetic Sensing and Diagnostics. Galizi R, Duncan JN, Rostain W, Quinn CM, Storch M, Kushwaha M, Jaramillo A. CRISPR J. 2020 Oct;3(5):398-408. doi: 10.1089/crispr.2020.0029. PubMed 33095053.
Backbone
  Vector backbone: p15A
  Backbone size (bp): 9550
  Vector type: Bacterial Expression, CRISPR
  Promoter: pLtetO-1
Growth in bacteria
  Bacterial resistance: Chloramphenicol, 25 μg/mL
  Growth temperature: 37°C
  Growth strain: DH5alpha
  Copy number: High Copy
Gene/Insert
  Cloning method: Gibson Cloning
Terms and licenses: Academic/Nonprofit Terms; Industry Terms: Not Available to Industry
How to cite: PAJ408 was a gift from Alfonso Jaramillo (Addgene plasmid # 104150 ; http://n2t.net/addgene:104150 ; RRID:Addgene_104150)
